>Addgene plasmid #115934 | pTW086M | addgene full sequence | sequence record 244194 | Addgene NGS Result
TCGCGCGTTTCGGTGATGACGGTGAAAACCTCTGACACATGCAGCTCCCGGAGACGGTCACAGCTTGTCT
GTAAGCGGATGCCGGGAGCAGACAAGCCCGTCAGGGCGCGTCAGCGGGTGTTGGCGGGTGTCGGGGCTGG
CTTAACTATGCGGCATCAGAGCAGATTGTACTGAGAGTGCACCATATGCGGTGTGAAATACCGCACAGAT
GCGTAAGGAGAAAATACCGCATCAGGCGCCATTCGCCATTCAGGCTGCGCAACTGTTGGGAAGGGCGATC
GGTGCGGGCCTCTTCGCTATTACGCCAGCTGGCGAAAGGGGGATGTGCTGCAAGGCGATTAAGTTGGGTA
ACGCCAGGGTTTTCCCAGTCACGACGTTGTAAAACGACGGCCAGTGAATTCGAGCTCGGTACCCGGGGAT
CCTCTAGAGTCGACCTGCAGGCATGCAAGCTTGGCGTAATCATGGTCATAGCTGTTTCCTGTGTGAAATT
GTTATCCGCTCACAATTCCACACAACATACGAGCCGGAAGCATAAAGTGTAAAGCCTGGGGTGCCTAATG
AGTGAGCTAACTCACATTAATTGCGTTGCGCTCACTGCCCGCTTTCCAGTCGGGAAACCTGTCGTGCCAG
CTGCATTAATGAATCGGCCAACGCGCGGGGAGAGGCGGTTTGCGTATTGGGCGCTCTTCCGCTGGTCTCA
CACCATGGTGTCTAAGGGCGAAGAGCTGATTAAGGAGAACATGCACATGAAGCTGTACATGGAGGGCACC
GTGAACAACCACCACTTCAAGTGCACATCCGAGGGCGAAGGCAAGCCCTACGAGGGCACCCAGACCATGA
GAATCAAGGTGGTCGAGGGCGGCCCTCTCCCCTTCGCCTTCGACATCCTGGCTACCAGCTTCATGTACGG
CAGCAAAACCTTCATCAACCACACCCAGGGCATCCCCGACTTCTTTAAGCAGTCCTTCCCTGAGGGCTTC
ACATGGGAGAGAGTCACCACATACGAAGACGGGGGCGTGCTGACCGCTACCCAGGACACCAGCCTCCAGG
ACGGCTGCCTCATCTACAACGTCAAGATCAGAGGGGTGAACTTCCCATCCAACGGCCCTGTGATGCAGAA
GAAAACACTCGGCTGGGAGGCCTCCACCGAGATGCTGTACCCCGCTGACGGCGGCCTGGAAGGCAGAAGC
GACATGGCCCTGAAGCTCGTGGGCGGGGGCCACCTGATCTGCAACTTGAAGACCACATACAGATCCAAGA
AACCCGCTAAGAACCTCAAGATGCCCGGCGTCTACTATGTGGACAGAAGACTGGAAAGAATCAAGGAGGC
CGACAAAGAGACATACGTCGAGCAGCACGAGGTGGCTGTGGCCAGATACTGCGACCTCCCTAGCAAACTG
GGGCACAAACTTAATTGATAATGAGACCGCTTCCTCGCTCACTGACTCGCTGCGCTCGGTCGTTCGGCTG
CGGCGAGCGGTATCAGCTCACTCAAAGGCGGTAATACGGTTATCCACAGAATCAGGGGATAACGCAGGAA
AGAACATGTGAGCAAAAGGCCAGCAAAAGGCCAGGAACCGTAAAAAGGCCGCGTTGCTGGCGTTTTTCCA
TAGGCTCCGCCCCCCTGACGAGCATCACAAAAATCGACGCTCAAGTCAGAGGTGGCGAAACCCGACAGGA
CTATAAAGATACCAGGCGTTTCCCCCTGGAAGCTCCCTCGTGCGCTCTCCTGTTCCGACCCTGCCGCTTA
CCGGATACCTGTCCGCCTTTCTCCCTTCGGGAAGCGTGGCGCTTTCTCATAGCTCACGCTGTAGGTATCT
CAGTTCGGTGTAGGTCGTTCGCTCCAAGCTGGGCTGTGTGCACGAACCCCCCGTTCAGCCCGACCGCTGC
GCCTTATCCGGTAACTATCGTCTTGAGTCCAACCCGGTAAGACACGACTTATCGCCACTGGCAGCAGCCA
CTGGTAACAGGATTAGCAGAGCGAGGTATGTAGGCGGTGCTACAGAGTTCTTGAAGTGGTGGCCTAACTA
CGGCTACACTAGAAGAACAGTATTTGGTATCTGCGCTCTGCTGAAGCCAGTTACCTTCGGAAAAAGAGTT
GGTAGCTCTTGATCCGGCAAACAAACCACCGCTGGTAGCGGTGGTTTTTTTGTTTGCAAGCAGCAGATTA
CGCGCAGAAAAAAAGGATCTCAAGAAGATCCTTTGATCTTTTCTACGGGGTCTGACGCTCAGTGGAACGA
AAACTCACGTTAAGGGATTTTGGTCATGAGATTATCAAAAAGGATCTTCACCTAGATCCTTTTAAATTAA
AAATGAAGTTTTAAATCAATCTAAAGTATATATGAGTAAACTTGGTCTGACAGTTACCAATGCTTAATCA
GTGAGGCACCTATCTCAGCGATCTGTCTATTTCGTTCATCCATAGTTGCCTGACTCCCCGTCGTGTAGAT
AACTACGATACGGGAGGGCTTACCATCTGGCCCCAGTGCTGCAATGATACCGCGAGACCCACGCTCACCG
GCTCCAGATTTATCAGCAATAAACCAGCCAGCCGGAAGGGCCGAGCGCAGAAGTGGTCCTGCAACTTTAT
CCGCCTCCATCCAGTCTATTAATTGTTGCCGGGAAGCTAGAGTAAGTAGTTCGCCAGTTAATAGTTTGCG
CAACGTTGTTGCCATTGCTACAGGCATCGTGGTGTCACGCTCGTCGTTTGGTATGGCTTCATTCAGCTCC
GGTTCCCAACGATCAAGGCGAGTTACATGATCCCCCATGTTGTGCAAAAAAGCGGTTAGCTCCTTCGGTC
CTCCGATCGTTGTCAGAAGTAAGTTGGCCGCAGTGTTATCACTCATGGTTATGGCAGCACTGCATAATTC
TCTTACTGTCATGCCATCCGTAAGATGCTTTTCTGTGACTGGTGAGTACTCAACCAAGTCATTCTGAGAA
TAGTGTATGCGGCGACCGAGTTGCTCTTGCCCGGCGTCAATACGGGATAATACCGCGCCACATAGCAGAA
CTTTAAAAGTGCTCATCATTGGAAAACGTTCTTCGGGGCGAAAACTCTCAAGGATCTTACCGCTGTTGAG
ATCCAGTTCGATGTAACCCACTCGTGCACCCAACTGATCTTCAGCATCTTTTACTTTCACCAGCGTTTCT
GGGTGAGCAAAAACAGGAAGGCAAAATGCCGCAAAAAAGGGAATAAGGGCGACACGGAAATGTTGAATAC
TCATACTCTTCCTTTTTCAATATTATTGAAGCATTTATCAGGGTTATTGTCTCATGAGCGGATACATATT
TGAATGTATTTAGAAAAATAAACAAATAGGGGTTCCGCGCACATTTCCCCGAAAAGTGCCACCTGACGTC
TAAGAAACCATTATTATCATGACATTAACCTATAAAAATAGGCGTATCACGAGGCCCTTTCGTC
Features (pLannotate 1.2.2; 12 found; start..end, strand, type, name):
    137..236     +  misc_feature   bom (fragment): basis of mobility region from pBR322
    242..399     -  CDS            lacZα (fragment): LacZα fragment of β-galactosidase; lacZ fragment
    396..452     +  misc_feature   MCS: pUC18/19 multiple cloning site
    489..505     -  protein_bind   lac operator: The lac repressor binds to the lac operator to inhibit transcription in E. coli. This inhibition can be relieved by adding lactose or isopropyl-β-D-thiogalactopyranoside (IPTG). lac repressor encoded by lacI
    513..543     -  promoter       lac promoter: promoter for the E. coli lac operon
    558..579     -  protein_bind   CAP binding site: CAP binding activates transcription in the presence of cAMP. E. coli catabolite activator protein
    592..684     -  CDS            lacI (fragment): lac repressor; lacI; The lac repressor binds to the lac operator to inhibit transcription in E. coli. This inhibition can be relieved by adding lactose or isopropyl-β-D-thiogalactopyranoside (IPTG).
    705..1418    +  CDS            TagRFP: monomeric derivative of red fluorescent protein from Entacmaea quadricolor (Merzlyak et al., 2007) mammalian codon-optimized
   1605..2193    -  rep_origin     ori: high-copy-number ColE1/pMB1/pBR322/pUC origin of replication
   2364..3224    -  CDS            AmpR: β-lactamase; bla; confers resistance to ampicillin, carbenicillin, and related antibiotics
   3225..3329    -  promoter       AmpR promoter: bla
   3424..35      +  CDS            rop (fragment) (across the origin): Rop protein, which maintains plasmids at low copy number; rop
