[The description below was written by a language model from this plasmid's Addgene catalogue record and pLannotate feature annotations shown in this document.]
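Description:
pTW086M is a small (about 3.4 kb) pUC19-based bacterial cloning plasmid that serves as a level 0 part in a Modular Cloning (MoClo) hierarchy for assembling RNA replicon constructs. It is catalogued as a synthetic biology vector and is propagated in E. coli. Maintenance relies on the high-copy ColE1/pUC origin, and selection on the β-lactamase (AmpR) gene with its own promoter. The feature table also shows the usual pUC19 remnants: a lacZα fragment, the pUC multiple cloning site, the lac promoter and operator, a CAP binding site, and short fragments of lacI, rop and the pBR322 bom region. These are backbone leftovers rather than functional parts of the payload.

The insert is recorded as "Lvl0 mKate", a synthetic open reading frame for the far-red fluorescent protein mKate. The automated annotation labels this roughly 0.7 kb coding sequence as TagRFP. That is consistent with the catalogue name, since mKate and TagRFP both derive from the same Entacmaea quadricolor red fluorescent protein and are closely related in sequence. No mammalian or viral promoter, polyadenylation signal or replicon element is annotated next to the ORF, so the plasmid appears to be a promoterless donor of the coding sequence rather than an expression vector. The type IIS restriction sites typical of MoClo parts are not annotated. The record lists the cloning method as Gateway, but no att sites appear in the feature table. The stated purpose is to supply the reporter ORF for assembly into higher-level replicon constructs, in work on small-molecule regulation of RNA-delivered genetic circuits in mammalian cells.
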