Addgene plasmid #115934: pTW086M
Purpose: ORF insert for replicon MoClo
Depositing lab: Ron Weiss. Depositing organization: Massachusetts Institute of Technology. Publication: Small-molecule-based regulation of RNA-delivered circuits in mammalian cells. Wagner TE, Becraft JR, Bodner K, Teague B, Zhang X, Woo A, Porter E, Alburquerque B, Dobosh B, Andries O, Sanders NN, Beal J, Densmore D, Kitada T, Weiss R. Nat Chem Biol. 2018 Nov;14(11):1043-1050. doi: 10.1038/s41589-018-0146-9. Epub 2018 Oct 16. PubMed 30327560.
Backbone
  Vector backbone: pUC19
  Vector type: Synthetic Biology
Growth in bacteria
  Bacterial resistance: Ampicillin, 100 μg/mL
  Growth temperature: 37°C
  Growth strain: DH5alpha
  Copy number: High Copy
Gene/Insert
  Gene/Insert name: Lvl0 mKate
  Species: Synthetic
  Cloning method: Gateway Cloning
Terms and licenses: Academic/Nonprofit Terms; Industry Terms: Not Available to Industry
How to cite: pTW086M was a gift from Ron Weiss (Addgene plasmid # 115934 ; http://n2t.net/addgene:115934 ; RRID:Addgene_115934)
